>Addgene plasmid #243943 | pUPD3_PARTPRM_J23114 | addgene full sequence | sequence record 487764 | Addgene NGS Result
GGTCTCGGGAGTTTATGGCTAGCTCAGTCCTAGGTACAATGCTAGCTCAAACGAGACCACTCATCGCCCA
ATCACTAGTGAATTCGTTCTATAGTGTCACCTAAATACCATAGAGCCGTTGGTCATAGCTGTTTCCTGTC
CAGGCATCATGACACGGTTATCCACAGAATCAGGGGATAACGCAGGAAAGAACATGTGAGCAAAAGGCCA
GCAAAAGGCCAGGAACCGTAAAAAGGCCGCGTTGCTGGCGTTTTTCCATAGGCTCCGCCCCCCTGACGAG
CATCACAAAAATCGACGCTCAAGTCAGAGGTGGCGAAACCCGACAGGACTATAAAGATACCAGGCGTTTC
CCCCTGGAAGCTCCCTCGTGCGCTCTCCTGTTCCGACCCTGCCGCTTACCGGATACCTGTCCGCCTTTCT
CCCTTCGGGAAGCGTGGCGCTTTCTCATAGCTCACGCTGTAGGTATCTCAGTTCGGTGTAGGTCGTTCGC
TCCAAGCTGGGCTGTGTGCACGAACCCCCCGTTCAGCCCGACCGCTGCGCCTTATCCGGTAACTATCGTC
TTGAGTCCAACCCGGTAAGACACGACTTATCGCCACTGGCAGCAGCCACTGGTAACAGGATTAGCAGAGC
GAGGTATGTAGGCGGTGCTACAGAGTTCTTGAAGTGGTGGCCTAACTACGGCTACACTAGAAGAACAGTA
TTTGGTATCTGCGCTCTGCTGAAGCCAGTTACCTTCGGAAAAAGAGTTGGTAGCTCTTGATCCGGCAAAC
AAACCACCGCTGGTAGCGGTGGTTTTTTTGTTTGCAAGCAGCAGATTACGCGCAGAAAAAAAGGATCTCA
AGAAGATCCTTTGATCTTTTCTACGGGGTCTGACGCTCAGTGGAACGAAAACTCACGTTAAGGGATTTTG
GTCATGAGATTATCAAAAAGGATCTTCACCTAGATCCTTTTGTGATGATCGGCACGTAAGAGGTTCCAAC
TTTCACCATAATGAAATAAGATCACTACCGGGCGTATTTTTTGAGTTATCGAGATTTTCAGGAGCTAAGG
AAGCTAAAATGGAGAAAAAAATCACTGGATATACCACCGTTGATATATCCCAATGGCATCGTAAAGAACA
TTTTGAGGCATTTCAGTCAGTTGCTCAATGTACCTATAACCAGACCGTTCAGCTGGATATTACGGCCTTT
TTAAAGACCGTAAAGAAAAATAAGCACAAGTTTTATCCGGCCTTTATTCACATTCTTGCCCGCCTGATGA
ATGCTCATCCGGAATTCCGTATGGCAATGAAAGACGGTGAGCTGGTGATATGGGATAGTGTTCACCCTTG
TTACACCGTTTTCCATGAGCAAACTGAAACGTTTTCATCGCTCTGGAGTGAATACCACGACGATTTCCGG
CAGTTTCTACACATATATTCGCAAGATGTGGCGTGTTACGGTGAAAACCTGGCCTATTTCCCTAAAGGGT
TTATTGAGAATATGTTTTTCGTGTCAGCCAATCCCTGGGTGAGTTTCACCAGTTTTGATTTAAACGTGGC
CAATATGGACAACTTCTTCGCCCCCGTTTTCACCATGGGCAAATATTATACGCAAGGCGACAAGGTGCTG
ATGCCGCTGGCGATTCAGGTTCATCATGCCGTTTGTGATGGCTTCCATGTCGGCAGAATGCTTAATGAAT
TACAACAGTACTGCGATGAGTGGCAGGGCGGGGCGTAATTTTTTTAAGGCAGTTATTGGTGCCCTTAAAC
GCCTGGTTGCTACGCCTGAATAAGTGATAATAAGCGGATGAATGGCAGAAATTCGATGATAAGCTGTCAA
ACATGATGT
[125 nt withheld, positions 1830-1954]
C
[91 nt withheld, positions 1956-2046]
AGGGTGATGGTTCACGTAGTGGGCCAGCGCCCTGATAGACGGTTTTTCGCCCTTTGACGTTGGAGTCCAC
GTTCTTT
[37 nt withheld, positions 2124-2160]
ACCCTATCTCGGTCTATTCTTTTGATTTATAAGGGATTTTGCCGATTTCGGCCTATTGGTTAAAAAATGA
GCTGATTTAACAAAAATTTAACGCGAATTTTAACAAAATATTAACGCTTACAATTTTAACATTGTAGAAA
CGCATGTAAAACGACGGCCAGTGAATTGTAATACGACTCACTATAGGGTGAATTCCGCTTAGGACCTTAG
ATATTGATCTCAA
Features (pLannotate 1.2.2; 9 found; start..end, strand, type, name):
     18..46      +  promoter       J23119 promoter (fragment): bacterial promoter (Registry of Standard Biological Parts BBa J23119)
     88..106     -  promoter       SP6 promoter: promoter for bacteriophage SP6 RNA polymerase
    253..841     -  rep_origin     ori: high-copy-number ColE1/pMB1/pBR322/pUC origin of replication
    956..1058    +  promoter       cat promoter: promoter of the E. coli cat gene encoding chloramphenicol acetyltransferase
   1059..1715    +  CDS            cat: CAT_ECOLX - Experimental evidence at protein level: Swiss-Prot protein existence level 1. This enzyme is an effector of chloramphenicol resistance in bacteria. From Escherichia coli. This protein is used as a marker in many commonly used cloning vectors, such as pACYC184.
   1803..1820    -  promoter       tet promoter (fragment): E. coli promoter for tetracycline efflux protein gene
   1831..2286    +  rep_origin     f1 ori (sequence partly withheld): f1 bacteriophage origin of replication; arrow indicates direction of (+) strand synthesis
   2305..2326    -  CDS            lacZα (fragment): LacZα fragment of β-galactosidase; lacZ fragment
   2329..2347    +  promoter       T7 promoter: promoter for bacteriophage T7 RNA polymerase
