[The description below was written by a language model from this plasmid's Addgene catalogue record and pLannotate feature annotations shown in this document.]
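Description:
pUPD3_PARTPRM_J23114 is a small (about 2.4 kb) level-0 part plasmid from a GoldenBraid2.0 toolkit adapted for E. coli and related enteric bacteria. It is built on the pUPD3 universal part domestication backbone, which replicates at high copy from a ColE1/pUC-type origin and is selected with chloramphenicol through a cat gene driven by its native cat promoter. The backbone also carries an f1 bacteriophage origin, which permits single-stranded DNA production, and T7 and SP6 phage promoters flanking the cloning region. A short residual lacZα fragment next to the T7 promoter is consistent with a lacZα screening cassette having been displaced when the part was inserted. A short tet promoter fragment is also annotated and appears to be a backbone remnant.

The payload is a 36 bp synthetic insert, J23114, a constitutive bacterial promoter from the J23100-series of the Registry of Standard Biological Parts. The automated annotation labels this region as a fragment of the J23119 promoter. This most likely reflects sequence similarity between members of the same promoter family rather than a conflict with the catalogue entry. The part is supplied as a promoter only, deliberately lacking a ribosome binding site, so that a separate RBS part can be chosen when building a transcription unit. It was cloned by Golden Gate assembly and is meant to be released with type IIS restriction enzymes and combined with RBS, coding sequence and terminator parts in the GoldenBraid hierarchical scheme. The plasmid therefore serves as a storage and donor vector for a modular regulatory element, not as an expression construct in itself. The record does not give the promoter's relative strength.
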