Addgene plasmid #243943: pUPD3_PARTPRM_J23114
Purpose: GoldenBraid2.0 Constitutive promoter, lacking ribosome binding site.
Depositing lab: Christophe Herman. Depositing organization: Baylor College of Medicine. Publication: GoldenBraid2.0 E. coli: a comprehensive and characterized toolkit for enterics. Cooke MB, Welch KT, Ramirez LD, Wen AX, Marciano DC, Herman C. Synth Biol (Oxf). 2025 Aug 14;10(1):ysaf015. doi: 10.1093/synbio/ysaf015. eCollection 2025. PubMed 40927394.
Backbone
  Vector backbone: pUPD3
  Vector type: Bacterial Expression
Growth in bacteria
  Bacterial resistance: Chloramphenicol, 25 μg/mL
  Growth temperature: 37°C
  Growth strain: DH5alpha
  Copy number: High Copy
Gene/Insert
  Gene/Insert name: J23114
  Species: Synthetic
  Insert size (bp): 36
  Cloning method: Golden Gate
Terms and licenses: Academic/Nonprofit Terms; Industry Terms: Not Available to Industry
How to cite: pUPD3_PARTPRM_J23114 was a gift from Christophe Herman (Addgene plasmid # 243943 ; http://n2t.net/addgene:243943 ; RRID:Addgene_243943)
